>Addgene plasmid #62399 | SMX DEST vector | depositor full sequence | sequence record 102460 | Full Sequence
AATTCGGGGAAATGTGCGCGGAACCCCTATTTGTTTATTTTTCTAAATACATTCAAATATGTATCCGCTC
ATGAGACAATAACCCTGATAAATGCTTCAATAATATTGAAAAAGGAAGAGTATGAGTATTCAACATTTCC
GTGTCGCCCTTATTCCCTTTTTTGCGGCATTTTGCCTTCCTGTTTTTGCTCACCCAGAAACGCTGGTGAA
AGTAAAAGATGCTGAAGATCAGTTGGGTGCACGAGTGGGTTACATCGAACTGGATCTCAACAGCGGTAAG
ATCCTTGAGAGTTTTCGCCCCGAAGAACGTTTTCCAATGATGAGCACTTTTAAAGTTCTGCTATGTGGCG
CGGTATTATCCCGTATTGACGCCGGGCAAGAGCAACTCGGTCGCCGCATACACTATTCTCAGAATGACTT
GGTTGAGTACTCACCAGTCACAGAAAAGCATCTTACGGATGGCATGACAGTAAGAGAATTATGCAGTGCT
GCCATAACCATGAGTGATAACACTGCGGCCAACTTACTTCTGACAACGATCGGAGGACCGAAGGAGCTAA
CCGCTTTTTTGCACAACATGGGGGATCATGTAACTCGCCTTGATCGTTGGGAACCGGAGCTGAATGAAGC
CATACCAAACGACGAGCGTGACACCACGATGCCTGTAGCAATGGCAACAACGTTGCGCAAACTATTAACT
GGCGAACTACTTACTCTAGCTTCCCGGCAACAATTAATAGACTGGATGGAGGCGGATAAAGTTGCAGGAC
CACTTCTGCGCTCGGCCCTTCCGGCTGGCTGGTTTATTGCTGATAAATCTGGAGCCGGTGAGCGTGGGTC
TCGCGGTATCATTGCAGCACTGGGGCCAGATGGTAAGCCCTCCCGTATCGTAGTTATCTACACGACGGGG
AGTCAGGCAACTATGGATGAACGAAATAGACAGATCGCTGAGATAGGTGCCTCACTGATTAAGCATTGGT
AACTGTCAGACCAAGTTTACTCATATATACTTTAGATTGATTTAAAACTTCATTTTTAATTTAAAAGGAT
CTAGGTGAAGATCCTTTTTGATAATCTCATGACCAAAATCCCTTAACGTGAGTTTTCGTTCCACTGAGCG
TCAGACCCCGTAGAAAAGATCAAAGGATCTTCTTGAGATCCTTTTTTTCTGCGCGTAATCTGCTGCTTGC
AAACAAAAAAACCACCGCTACCAGCGGTGGTTTGTTTGCCGGATCAAGAGCTACCAACTCTTTTTCCGAA
GGTAACTGGCTTCAGCAGAGCGCAGATACCAAATACTGTTCTTCTAGTGTAGCCGTAGTTAGGCCACCAC
TTCAAGAACTCTGTAGCACCGCCTACATACCTCGCTCTGCTAATCCTGTTACCAGTGGCTGCTGCCAGTG
GCGATAAGTCGTGTCTTACCGGGTTGGACTCAAGACGATAGTTACCGGATAAGGCGCAGCGGTCGGGCTG
AACGGGGGGTTCGTGCACACAGCCCAGCTTGGAGCGAACGACCTACACCGAACTGAGATACCTACAGCGT
GAGCTATGAGAAAGCGCCACGCTTCCCGAAGGGAGAAAGGCGGACAGGTATCCGGTAAGCGGCAGGGTCG
GAACAGGAGAGCGCACGAGGGAGCTTCCAGGGGGAAACGCCTGGTATCTTTATAGTCCTGTCGGGTTTCG
CCACCTCTGACTTGAGCGTCGATTTTTGTGATGCTCGTCAGGGGGGCGGAGCCTATGGAAAAACGCCAGC
AACGCGGCCTTTTTACGGTTCCTGGCCTTTTGCTGGCCTTTTGCTCACATGTTCTTTCCTGCGTTATCCC
CTGATTCTGTGGATAACCGTATTACCGCCTTTGAGTGAGCTGATACCGCTCGCCGCAGCCGAACGACCGA
GCGCAGCGAGTCAGTGAGCCATGAGTCGACAACTGATATCATAACGCGTAATCCTCGAGC
Features (pLannotate 1.2.2; 3 found; start..end, strand, type, name):
     17..121     +  promoter       AmpR promoter: bla
    122..982     +  CDS            AmpR: β-lactamase; bla; confers resistance to ampicillin, carbenicillin, and related antibiotics
   1153..1741    +  rep_origin     ori: high-copy-number ColE1/pMB1/pBR322/pUC origin of replication
