[The description below was written by a language model from this plasmid's Addgene catalogue record and pLannotate feature annotations shown in this document.]
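Description:
SMX DEST vector is a minimal, empty destination backbone of 1,950 bp built for synthetic biology work, specifically as part of the MXS-chaining cloning platform developed for assembling constructs used in imaging and flow cytometry in mammalian systems. It is a custom backbone that carries no insert. The annotated features account for essentially everything needed for bacterial propagation and nothing else: a bla (AmpR) promoter driving the β-lactamase coding sequence, which confers resistance to ampicillin and related antibiotics, and a high-copy ColE1/pUC-type origin of replication. It is maintained in E. coli as a high-copy plasmid under ampicillin selection.

The functional element of interest is a short multiple cloning site that the automated annotation does not flag but the depositor describes: SalI, EcoRV, MluI and XhoI sites in that order. In the MXS system, building blocks are flanked by MluI, XhoI and SalI sites, and the compatible overhangs of XhoI and SalI allow parts to be joined iteratively while regenerating usable flanking sites. The name SMX reflects the reordered site arrangement in this vector, which according to the depositor is meant to permit head-to-head placement of MXS building blocks, that is, cassettes inserted in opposing orientations rather than in the usual tandem direction. Because the plasmid contains no mammalian promoter, reporter, selection marker or polyadenylation signal of its own, any such elements must come from the modules cloned into it. It serves purely as a compact receiving vector for assembling multi-part constructs.
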