Addgene plasmid #62399: SMX DEST vector
Purpose: (Empty Backbone) Empty Backbone
Depositing lab: Pierre Neveu. Depositing organization: European Molecular Biology Laboratory (EMBL), Heidelberg. Publication: MXS-Chaining: A Highly Efficient Cloning Platform for Imaging and Flow Cytometry Approaches in Mammalian Systems. Sladitschek HL, Neveu PA. PLoS One. 2015 Apr 24;10(4):e0124958. doi: 10.1371/journal.pone.0124958. eCollection 2015. PONE-D-15-01385 PubMed 25909630.
Backbone
  Vector backbone: Custom Backbone
  Backbone size (bp): 1950
  Vector type: Synthetic Biology
Growth in bacteria
  Bacterial resistance: Ampicillin, 100 μg/mL
  Growth temperature: 37°C
  Growth strain: Mach1
  Copy number: High Copy
Gene/Insert
  Gene/Insert name: None
Terms and licenses: Academic/Nonprofit Terms; Industry Terms: Not Available to Industry
Depositor comments: SalI-EcoRV-MluI-XhoI MCS to enable head-to-head arrangement of MXS- building blocks.
How to cite: SMX DEST vector was a gift from Pierre Neveu (Addgene plasmid # 62399 ; http://n2t.net/addgene:62399 ; RRID:Addgene_62399)
