>Addgene plasmid #62399 | SMX DEST vector | addgene partial sequence | sequence record 104630 | pBR322ori-F 5'-GGGAAACGCCTGGTATCTTT-3'
GTGATGCTCGTCAGGGGGGCGGAGCCTATGGAAAAACGCCAGCAACGCGGCCTTTTTACGGTTCCTGGCC
TTTTGCTGGCCTTTTGCTCACATGTTCTTTCCTGCGTTATCCCCTGATTCTGTGGATAACCGTATTACCG
CCTTTGAGTGAGCTGATACCGCTCGCCGCAGCCGAACGACCGAGCGCAGCGAGTCAGTGAGCCATGAGTC
GACAACTGATATCATAACGCGTAATCCTCGAGCAATTCGGGGAAATGTGCGCGGAACCCCTATTTGTTTA
TTTTTCTAAATACATTCAAATATGTATCCGCTCATGAGACAATAACCCTGATAAATGCTTCAATAATATT
GAAAAAGGAAGAGTATGAGTATTCAACATTTCCGTGTCGCCCTTATTCCCTTTTTTGCGGCATTTTGCCT
TCCTGTTTTTGCTCACCCAGAAACGCTGGTGAAAGTAAAAGATGCTGAAGATCAGTTGGGTGCACGAGTG
GGTTACATCGAACTGGATCTCAACAGCGGTAAGATCCTTGAGAGTTTTCGCCCCGAAGAACGTTTTCCAA
TGATGAGCACTTTTAAAGTTCTGCTATGTGGCGCGGTATTATCCCGTATTGACGCCGGGCAAGAGCAACT
CGGTCGCCGCATACACTATTCTCAGAATGACTTGGTTGAGTACTCACCAGTCACAGAAAAGCATCTTACG
GATGGCATGACAGTAAGAGAATTATGCAGTGCTGCCATAACCATGAGTGATAACACTGC
