>Addgene plasmid #62399 | SMX DEST vector | addgene partial sequence | sequence record 104631 | AmpSeq-F 5'-ctcatgagcggatacatatttgaa-3'
GCTCGAGGATTACGCGTTATGATATCAGTTGTCGACTCATGGCTCACTGACTCGCTGCGCTCGGTCGTTC
GGCTGCGGCGAGCGGTATCAGCTCACTCAAAGGCGGTAATACGGTTATCCACAGAATCAGGGGATAACGC
AGGAAAGAACATGTGAGCAAAAGGCCAGCAAAAGGCCAGGAACCGTAAAAAGGCCGCGTTGCTGGCGTTT
TTCCATAGGCTCCGCCCCCCTGACGAGCATCACAAAAATCGACGCTCAAGTCAGAGGTGGCGAAACCCGA
CAGGACTATAAAGATACCAGGCGTTTCCCCCTGGAAGCTCCCTCGTGCGCTCTCCTGTTCCGACCCTGCC
GCTTACCGGATACCTGTCCGCCTTTCTCCCTTCGGGAAGCGTGGCGCTTTCTCATAGCTCACGCTGTAGG
TATCTCAGTTCGGTGTAGGTCGTTCGCTCCAAGCTGGGCTGTGTGCACGAACCCCCCGTTCAGCCCGACC
GCTGCGCCTTATCCGGTAACTATCGTCTTGAGTCCAACCCGGTAAGACACGACTTATCGCCACTGGCAGC
AGCCACTGGTAACAGGATTAGCAGAGCGAGGTATGTAGGCGGTGCTACAGAGTTCTTGAAGTGGTGGCCT
AACTACGGCTACACTAGAAGAACAGTATTTGGTATCTGCGCTCTGCTGAAGCCAGTTACCTTC
